Addgene plasmid #177880: DL015:CMV::iPAK4
Purpose: ibox-PAK4cat (iPAK4) fusion with CMV promoter, cloned into a lentivirus backbone
Depositing lab: Adam Cohen. Depositing organization: Harvard University. Publication: Time-tagged ticker tapes for intracellular recordings. Lin D, Li X, Moult E, Park P, Tang B, Shen H, Grimm JB, Falco N, Jia BZ, Baker D, Lavis LD, Cohen AE. Nat Biotechnol. 2023 Jan 2. doi: 10.1038/s41587-022-01524-7. PubMed 36593408.
Backbone
  Vector backbone: pLenti CMV
  Total vector size (bp): 9639
  Vector type: Mammalian Expression, Lentiviral
Growth in bacteria
  Bacterial resistance: Ampicillin, 100 μg/mL
  Growth temperature: 30°C
  Growth strain: NEB Stable
  Copy number: Unknown
Gene/Insert
  Gene/Insert name: iPAK4
  Species: Synthetic
  Insert size (bp): 1065
  Promoter: CMV
  Tag / fusion protein: FLAG (N terminal on insert)
  Cloning method: Gibson Cloning
  Sequencing primers: 5′ TTTCGGGTTTATTACAGGGACAG; 3′ GATATCGAATTCTCATCTGGTGCG
Terms and licenses: Academic/Nonprofit Terms; Industry Terms: Not Available to Industry
How to cite: DL015:CMV::iPAK4 was a gift from Adam Cohen (Addgene plasmid # 177880 ; http://n2t.net/addgene:177880 ; RRID:Addgene_177880)
