[The description below was written by a language model from this plasmid's Addgene catalogue record and pLannotate feature annotations shown in this document.]
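Description:
DL015:CMV::iPAK4 is a 9,639 bp lentiviral transfer plasmid built on a pLenti CMV backbone for expression of a synthetic fusion protein, iPAK4, in mammalian cells. It is propagated in E. coli through a high-copy ColE1/pUC-type origin with ampicillin selection (AmpR under its own bla promoter) and also carries an f1 phage origin. Outside the proviral region, an SV40 promoter/EM7 promoter–BleoR cassette with an SV40 poly(A) signal is annotated, which could confer bleomycin/Zeocin resistance in mammalian or bacterial cells, although the catalogue entry lists only ampicillin.

The viral portion has a third-generation-style layout. A CMV enhancer/promoter upstream of a truncated HIV-1 5' LTR drives genomic RNA production in packaging cells. This is followed by the Ψ packaging signal with a partial gag fragment, the Rev response element for Rev-dependent nuclear export, and the cPPT/CTS element, which aids nuclear import of the reverse-transcribed genome. An internal CMV enhancer/promoter then drives the roughly 1.1 kb insert: an N-terminal FLAG tag, a short fragment of the PAK4 inhibitor Inka1 (the "ibox", matched to the mouse protein), and a fragment of human PAK4 that the record calls the catalytic domain (PAK4cat). A WPRE downstream enhances transcript stability and expression, and a second truncated LTR plus a bGH poly(A) signal close the cassette.

The deposit is associated with work on time-tagged intracellular "ticker tape" recordings. The fields do not spell out the role of iPAK4 in that system, beyond the plasmid providing lentiviral or transfection-based CMV-driven expression of the fusion.
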