Features (pLannotate 1.2.2; 33 found; start..end, strand, type, name):
     31..83      -  misc_feature   bom (fragment): basis of mobility region from pBR322
    238..617     +  enhancer       CMV enhancer: human cytomegalovirus immediate early enhancer
    618..817     +  promoter       CMV promoter: human cytomegalovirus (CMV) immediate early promoter
    835..1015    +  LTR            5' LTR (truncated): truncated 5' long terminal repeat (LTR) from HIV-1
   1062..1187    +  misc_feature   HIV-1 Ψ: packaging signal of human immunodeficiency virus type 1
   1171..1534    +  CDS            HIV-1 gag (fragment): gag protein from human immunodeficiency virus 1; gag
   1680..1913    +  misc_feature   RRE: The Rev response element (RRE) of HIV-1 allows for Rev-dependent mRNA export from the nucleus to the cytoplasm.
   2290..2390    +  CDS            Rev (fragment): human immunodeficiency virus 1 (HIV-1) Rev protein; rev; enhances nuclear export of unspliced and incompletely spliced viral mRNAs
   2440..2557    +  misc_feature   cPPT/CTS: central polypurine tract and central termination sequence of HIV-1
   2616..2919    +  enhancer       CMV enhancer: human cytomegalovirus immediate early enhancer
   2920..3123    +  promoter       CMV promoter: human cytomegalovirus (CMV) immediate early promoter
   3212..3228    +  CDS            FLAG (fragment): FLAG® epitope tag, followed by an enterokinase cleavage site
   3236..3355    +  CDS            Inka1 (fragment): INKA1_MOUSE - Also known as Fam212a. Experimental evidence at protein level: Swiss-Prot protein existence level 1. Inhibitor of the serine/threonine-protein kinase PAK4. Acts by binding PAK4 in a substrate-like manner, inhibiting the protein kinase activity. From Mus musculus (Mouse).
   3362..4303    +  CDS            PAK4 (fragment): PAK4_HUMAN - Also known as KIAA1142. Experimental evidence at protein level: Swiss-Prot protein existence level 1. Serine/threonine protein kinase that plays a role in a variety of different signaling pathways including cytoskeleton regulation, cell migration, growth, proliferation or cell survival. Activation by various effectors including growth factor receptors or active CDC42 and RAC1 results in a conformational change and a subsequent autophosphorylation on several serine and/or threonine residues. Phosphorylates and inactivates the protein phosphatase SSH1, leading to increased inhibitor
   4307..4331    +  misc_feature   MCS (fragment): pBluescript multiple cloning site
   4331..4919    +  misc_feature   WPRE: woodchuck hepatitis virus posttranscriptional regulatory element
   4856..5437    +  CDS            nef (fragment): NEF_HV1H2 - Experimental evidence at protein level: Swiss-Prot protein existence level 1. Extracellular Nef protein targets CD4(+) T-lymphocytes for apoptosis by interacting with CXCR4 surface receptors. From Human immunodeficiency virus type 1 group M subtype B (isolate HXB2) (HIV-1).
   5444..5624    +  LTR            5' LTR (truncated): truncated 5' long terminal repeat (LTR) from HIV-1
   5656..5880    +  polyA_signal   bGH poly(A) signal: bovine growth hormone polyadenylation signal
   5884..5905    +  promoter       SV40 promoter (fragment): SV40 enhancer and early promoter
   5926..6354    +  rep_origin     f1 ori (sequence partly withheld): f1 bacteriophage origin of replication; arrow indicates direction of (+) strand synthesis
   6368..6697    +  promoter       SV40 promoter: SV40 enhancer and early promoter
   6745..6792    +  promoter       EM7 promoter: synthetic bacterial promoter&nbsp
   6811..7185    +  CDS            BleoR: antibiotic-binding protein; Sh ble from Streptoalloteichus hindustanus; confers resistance to bleomycin, phleomycin, and Zeocin™
   7195..7320    +  CDS            ble (fragment): BLE_KLEPN - Experimental evidence at protein level: Swiss-Prot protein existence level 1. Binding protein with a strong affinity to the bleomycin family of antibiotics. Binds to CL990; an antimitotic-antibiotic compound. From Klebsiella pneumoniae.
   7315..7436    +  polyA_signal   SV40 poly(A) signal: SV40 polyadenylation signal
   7509..7525    -  protein_bind   lac operator: The lac repressor binds to the lac operator to inhibit transcription in E. coli. This inhibition can be relieved by adding lactose or isopropyl-β-D-thiogalactopyranoside (IPTG). lac repressor encoded by lacI
   7533..7563    -  promoter       lac promoter: promoter for the E. coli lac operon
   7578..7599    -  protein_bind   CAP binding site: CAP binding activates transcription in the presence of cAMP. E. coli catabolite activator protein
   7612..7704    -  CDS            lacI (fragment): lac repressor; lacI; The lac repressor binds to the lac operator to inhibit transcription in E. coli. This inhibition can be relieved by adding lactose or isopropyl-β-D-thiogalactopyranoside (IPTG).
   7887..8475    -  rep_origin     ori: high-copy-number ColE1/pMB1/pBR322/pUC origin of replication
   8646..9506    -  CDS            AmpR: β-lactamase; bla; confers resistance to ampicillin, carbenicillin, and related antibiotics
   9507..9611    -  promoter       AmpR promoter: bla
>Addgene plasmid #177880 | DL015:CMV::iPAK4 | addgene full sequence | sequence record 349963 | Addgene NGS Result
GTCGACGGATCGGGAGATCTCCCGATCCCCTATGGTGCACTCTCAGTACAATCTGCTCTGATGCCGCATA
GTTAAGCCAGTATCTGCTCCCTGCTTGTGTGTTGGAGGTCGCTGAGTAGTGCGCGAGCAAAATTTAAGCT
ACAACAAGGCAAGGCTTGACCGACAATTGCATGAAGAATCTGCTTAGGGTTAGGCGTTTTGCGCTGCTTC
GCGATGTACGGGCCAGATATACGCGTTGACATTGATTATTGACTAGTTATTAATAGTAATCAATTACGGG
GTCATTAGTTCATAGCCCATATATGGAGTTCCGCGTTACATAACTTACGGTAAATGGCCCGCCTGGCTGA
CCGCCCAACGACCCCCGCCCATTGACGTCAATAATGACGTATGTTCCCATAGTAACGCCAATAGGGACTT
TCCATTGACGTCAATGGGTGGAGTATTTACGGTAAACTGCCCACTTGGCAGTACATCAAGTGTATCATAT
GCCAAGTACGCCCCCTATTGACGTCAATGACGGTAAATGGCCCGCCTGGCATTATGCCCAGTACATGACC
TTATGGGACTTTCCTACTTGGCAGTACATCTACGTATTAGTCATCGCTATTACCATGGTGATGCGGTTTT
GGCAGTACATCAATGGGCGTGGATAGCGGTTTGACTCACGGGGATTTCCAAGTCTCCACCCCATTGACGT
CAATGGGAGTTTGTTTTGGCACCAAAATCAACGGGACTTTCCAAAATGTCGTAACAACTCCGCCCCATTG
ACGCAAATGGGCGGTAGGCGTGTACGGTGGGAGGTCTATATAAGCAGCGCGTTTTGCCTGTACTGGGTCT
CTCTGGTTAGACCAGATCTGAGCCTGGGAGCTCTCTGGCTAACTAGGGAACCCACTGCTTAAGCCTCAAT
AAAGCTTGCCTTGAGTGCTTCAAGTAGTGTGTGCCCGTCTGTTGTGTGACTCTGGTAACTAGAGATCCCT
CAGACCCTTTTAGTCAGTGTGGAAAATCTCTAGCAGTGGCGCCCGAACAGGGACTTGAAAGCGAAAGGGA
AACCAGAGGAGCTCTCTCGACGCAGGACTCGGCTTGCTGAAGCGCGCACGGCAAGAGGCGAGGGGCGGCG
ACTGGTGAGTACGCCAAAAATTTTGACTAGCGGAGGCTAGAAGGAGAGAGATGGGTGCGAGAGCGTCAGT
ATTAAGCGGGGGAGAATTAGATCGCGATGGGAAAAAATTCGGTTAAGGCCAGGGGGAAAGAAAAAATATA
AATTAAAACATATAGTATGGGCAAGCAGGGAGCTAGAACGATTCGCAGTTAATCCTGGCCTGTTAGAAAC
ATCAGAAGGCTGTAGACAAATACTGGGACAGCTACAACCATCCCTTCAGACAGGATCAGAAGAACTTAGA
TCATTATATAATACAGTAGCAACCCTCTATTGTGTGCATCAAAGGATAGAGATAAAAGACACCAAGGAAG
CTTTAGACAAGATAGAGGAAGAGCAAAACAAAAGTAAGACCACCGCACAGCAAGCGGCCGCTGATCTTCA
GACCTGGAGGAGGAGATATGAGGGACAATTGGAGAAGTGAATTATATAAATATAAAGTAGTAAAAATTGA
ACCATTAGGAGTAGCACCCACCAAGGCAAAGAGAAGAGTGGTGCAGAGAGAAAAAAGAGCAGTGGGAATA
GGAGCTTTGTTCCTTGGGTTCTTGGGAGCAGCAGGAAGCACTATGGGCGCAGCGTCAATGACGCTGACGG
TACAGGCCAGACAATTATTGTCTGGTATAGTGCAGCAGCAGAACAATTTGCTGAGGGCTATTGAGGCGCA
ACAGCATCTGTTGCAACTCACAGTCTGGGGCATCAAGCAGCTCCAGGCAAGAATCCTGGCTGTGGAAAGA
TACCTAAAGGATCAACAGCTCCTGGGGATTTGGGGTTGCTCTGGAAAACTCATTTGCACCACTGCTGTGC
CTTGGAATGCTAGTTGGAGTAATAAATCTCTGGAACAGATTTGGAATCACACGACCTGGATGGAGTGGGA
CAGAGAAATTAACAATTACACAAGCTTAATACACTCCTTAATTGAAGAATCGCAAAACCAGCAAGAAAAG
AATGAACAAGAATTATTGGAATTAGATAAATGGGCAAGTTTGTGGAATTGGTTTAACATAACAAATTGGC
TGTGGTATATAAAATTATTCATAATGATAGTAGGAGGCTTGGTAGGTTTAAGAATAGTTTTTGCTGTACT
TTCTATAGTGAATAGAGTTAGGCAGGGATATTCACCATTATCGTTTCAGACCCACCTCCCAACCCCGAGG
GGACCCGACAGGCCCGAAGGAATAGAAGAAGAAGGTGGAGAGAGAGACAGAGACAGATCCATTCGATTAG
TGAACGGATCGGCACTGCGTGCGCCAATTCTGCAGACAAATGGCAGTATTCATCCACAATTTTAAAAGAA
AAGGGGGGATTGGGGGGTACAGTGCAGGGGAAAGAATAGTAGACATAATAGCAACAGACATACAAACTAA
AGAATTACAAAAACAAATTACAAAAATTCAAAATTTTCGGGTTTATTACAGGGACAGCAGAGATCCAGTT
TGGTTAATTAAGCTTGGGAGTTCCGCGTTACATAACTTACGGTAAATGGCCCGCCTGGCTGACCGCCCAA
CGACCCCCGCCCATTGACGTCAATAATGACGTATGTTCCCATAGTAACGCCAATAGGGACTTTCCATTGA
CGTCAATGGGTGGAGCATTTACGGTAAACTGCCCACTTGGCAGTACATCAAGTGTATCATATGCCAAGTA
CGCCCCCTATTGACGTCAATGACGGTAAATGGCCCGCCTGGCATTATGCCCAGTACATGACCTTATGGGA
CTTTCCTACTTGGCAGTACATCTACGTATTAGTCATCGCTATTACCATGGTGATGCGGTTTTGGCAGTAC
ATCAATGGGCGTGGATAGCGGTTTGACTCACGGGGATTTCCAAGTCTCCACCCCATTGACGTCAATGGGA
GTTTGTTTTGGCACCAAAATCAACGGGACTTTCCAAAATGTCGTAACAACTCCGCCCCATTGACGCAAAT
GGGCGGTAGGCGTGTACGGTGGGAGGTCTATATAAGCAGAGCTCGTTTAGTGAACCGTCAGATCGCCTGG
AGACGCCATCCACGCTGTTTTGACCTCCATAGAAGACACCGACTCTAGAGGATCCATGGACTACAAGGAC
GACGATGATAAGTCCGGATCCGAAGCAGAGGACTGGACAGCAGCCCTACTGAACAGGGGTCGCAGTCGCC
AGCCCCTGGTACTAGGGGACAATTGCTTTGCTGACTTGGTGCACAACTGGATGGAGCTGCCTGAGGAATT
CCCCGCCGCCCCTGCTGTTCCTGGGCCCCCTGGCCCCCGCTCACCACAGCGGGAGCCACAGCGAGTATCC
CATGAGCAGTTCCGGGCTGCCCTGCAGCTGGTGGTGGACCCAGGCGACCCCCGCTCCTACCTGGACAACT
TCATCAAGATTGGCGAGGGCTCCACGGGCATCGTGTGCATCGCCACCGTGCGCAGCTCGGGCAAGCTGGT
GGCCGTCAAGAAGATGGACCTGCGCAAGCAGCAGAGGCGCGAGCTGCTCTTCAACGAGGTGGTAATCATG
AGGGACTACCAGCACGAGAATGTGGTGGAGATGTACAACAGCTACCTGGTGGGGGACGAGCTCTGGGTGG
TCATGGAGTTCCTGGAAGGAGGCGCCCTCACCGACATCGTCACCCACACCAGGATGAACGAGGAGCAGAT
CGCAGCCGTGTGCCTTGCAGTGCTGCAGGCCCTGTCGGTGCTCCACGCCCAGGGCGTCATCCACCGGGAC
ATCAAGAGCGACTCGATCCTGCTGACCCATGATGGCAGGGTGAAGCTGTCAGACTTTGGGTTCTGCGCCC
AGGTGAGCAAGGAAGTGCCCCGAAGGAAGTCGCTGGTCGGCACGCCCTACTGGATGGCCCCAGAGCTCAT
CTCCCGCCTTCCCTACGGGCCAGAGGTAGACATCTGGTCGCTGGGGATAATGGTGATTGAGATGGTGGAC
GGAGAGCCCCCCTACTTCAACGAGCCACCCCTCAAAGCCATGAAGATGATTCGGGACAACCTGCCACCCC
GACTGAAGAACCTGCACAAGGTGTCGCCATCCCTGAAGGGCTTCCTGGACCGCCTGCTGGTGCGAGACCC
TGCCCAGCGGGCCACGGCAGCCGAGCTGCTGAAGCACCCATTCCTGGCCAAGGCAGGGCCGCCTGCCAGC
ATCGTGCCCCTCATGCGCCAGAACCGCACCAGATGAGAATTCGATATCAAGCTTATCGATAATCAACCTC
TGGATTACAAAATTTGTGAAAGATTGACTGGTATTCTTAACTATGTTGCTCCTTTTACGCTATGTGGATA
CGCTGCTTTAATGCCTTTGTATCATGCTATTGCTTCCCGTATGGCTTTCATTTTCTCCTCCTTGTATAAA
TCCTGGTTGCTGTCTCTTTATGAGGAGTTGTGGCCCGTTGTCAGGCAACGTGGCGTGGTGTGCACTGTGT
TTGCTGACGCAACCCCCACTGGTTGGGGCATTGCCACCACCTGTCAGCTCCTTTCCGGGACTTTCGCTTT
CCCCCTCCCTATTGCCACGGCGGAACTCATCGCCGCCTGCCTTGCCCGCTGCTGGACAGGGGCTCGGCTG
TTGGGCACTGACAATTCCGTGGTGTTGTCGGGGAAATCATCGTCCTTTCCTTGGCTGCTCGCCTGTGTTG
CCACCTGGATTCTGCGCGGGACGTCCTTCTGCTACGTCCCTTCGGCCCTCAATCCAGCGGACCTTCCTTC
CCGCGGCCTGCTGCCGGCTCTGCGGCCTCTTCCGCGTCTTCGCCTTCGCCCTCAGACGAGTCGGATCTCC
CTTTGGGCCGCCTCCCCGCATCGATACCGTCGACCTCGAGACCTAGAAAAACATGGAGCAATCACAAGTA
GCAATACAGCAGCTACCAATGCTGATTGTGCCTGGCTAGAAGCACAAGAGGAGGAGGAGGTGGGTTTTCC
AGTCACACCTCAGGTACCTTTAAGACCAATGACTTACAAGGCAGCTGTAGATCTTAGCCACTTTTTAAAA
GAAAAGGGGGGACTGGAAGGGCTAATTCACTCCCAACGAAGACAAGATATCCTTGATCTGTGGATCTACC
ACACACAAGGCTACTTCCCTGATTGGCAGAACTACACACCAGGGCCAGGGATCAGATATCCACTGACCTT
TGGATGGTGCTACAAGCTAGTACCAGTTGAGCAAGAGAAGGTAGAAGAAGCCAATGAAGGAGAGAACACC
CGCTTGTTACACCCTGTGAGCCTGCATGGGATGGATGACCCGGAGAGAGAAGTATTAGAGTGGAGGTTTG
ACAGCCGCCTAGCATTTCATCACATGGCCCGAGAGCTGCATCCGGACTGTACTGGGTCTCTCTGGTTAGA
CCAGATCTGAGCCTGGGAGCTCTCTGGCTAACTAGGGAACCCACTGCTTAAGCCTCAATAAAGCTTGCCT
TGAGTGCTTCAAGTAGTGTGTGCCCGTCTGTTGTGTGACTCTGGTAACTAGAGATCCCTCAGACCCTTTT
AGTCAGTGTGGAAAATCTCTAGCAGGGCCCGTTTAAACCCGCTGATCAGCCTCGACTGTGCCTTCTAGTT
GCCAGCCATCTGTTGTTTGCCCCTCCCCCGTGCCTTCCTTGACCCTGGAAGGTGCCACTCCCACTGTCCT
TTCCTAATAAAATGAGGAAATTGCATCGCATTGTCTGAGTAGGTGTCATTCTATTCTGGGGGGTGGGGTG
GGGCAGGACAGCAAGGGGGAGGATTGGGAAGACAATAGCAGGCATGCTGGGGATGCGGTGGGCTCTATGG
CTTCTGAGGCGGAAAGAACCAGCTGGGGCTCTAGGGGGTATCCCC
[124 nt withheld, positions 5926-6049]
C
[91 nt withheld, positions 6051-6141]
A
[49 nt withheld, positions 6143-6191]
CCTTTGACGTTGGAGTCCACGTTCTTT
[37 nt withheld, positions 6219-6255]
ACCCTATCTCGGTCTATTCTTTTGATTTATAAGGGATTTTGCCGATTTCGGCCTATTGGTTAAAAAATGA
GCTGATTTAACAAAAATTTAACGCGAATTAATTCTGTGGAATGTGTGTCAGTTAGGGTGTGGAAAGTCCC
CAGGCTCCCCAGCAGGCAGAAGTATGCAAAGCATGCATCTCAATTAGTCAGCAACCAGGTGTGGAAAGTC
CCCAGGCTCCCCAGCAGGCAGAAGTATGCAAAGCATGCATCTCAATTAGTCAGCAACCATAGTCCCGCCC
CTAACTCCGCCCATCCCGCCCCTAACTCCGCCCAGTTCCGCCCATTCTCCGCCCCATGGCTGACTAATTT
TTTTTATTTATGCAGAGGCCGAGGCCGCCTCTGCCTCTGAGCTATTCCAGAAGTAGTGAGGAGGCTTTTT
TGGAGGCCTAGGCTTTTGCAAAAAGCTCCCGGGAGCTTGTATATCCATTTTCGGATCTGATCAGCACGTG
TTGACAATTAATCATCGGCATAGTATATCGGCATAGTATAATACGACAAGGTGAGGAACTAAACCATGGC
CAAGTTGACCAGTGCCGTTCCGGTGCTCACCGCGCGCGACGTCGCCGGAGCGGTCGAGTTCTGGACCGAC
CGGCTCGGGTTCTCCCGGGACTTCGTGGAGGACGACTTCGCCGGTGTGGTCCGGGACGACGTGACCCTGT
TCATCAGCGCGGTCCAGGACCAGGTGGTGCCGGACAACACCCTGGCCTGGGTGTGGGTGCGCGGCCTGGA
CGAGCTGTACGCCGAGTGGTCGGAGGTCGTGTCCACGAACTTCCGGGACGCCTCCGGGCCGGCCATGACC
GAGATCGGCGAGCAGCCGTGGGGGCGGGAGTTCGCCCTGCGCGACCCGGCCGGCAACTGCGTGCACTTCG
TGGCCGAGGAGCAGGACTGACACGTGCTACGAGATTTCGATTCCACCGCCGCCTTCTATGAAAGGTTGGG
CTTCGGAATCGTTTTCCGGGACGCCGGCTGGATGATCCTCCAGCGCGGGGATCTCATGCTGGAGTTCTTC
GCCCACCCCAACTTGTTTATTGCAGCTTATAATGGTTACAAATAAAGCAATAGCATCACAAATTTCACAA
ATAAAGCATTTTTTTCACTGCATTCTAGTTGTGGTTTGTCCAAACTCATCAATGTATCTTATCATGTCTG
TATACCGTCGACCTCTAGCTAGAGCTTGGCGTAATCATGGTCATAGCTGTTTCCTGTGTGAAATTGTTAT
CCGCTCACAATTCCACACAACATACGAGCCGGAAGCATAAAGTGTAAAGCCTGGGGTGCCTAATGAGTGA
GCTAACTCACATTAATTGCGTTGCGCTCACTGCCCGCTTTCCAGTCGGGAAACCTGTCGTGCCAGCTGCA
TTAATGAATCGGCCAACGCGCGGGGAGAGGCGGTTTGCGTATTGGGCGCTCTTCCGCTTCCTCGCTCACT
GACTCGCTGCGCTCGGTCGTTCGGCTGCGGCGAGCGGTATCAGCTCACTCAAAGGCGGTAATACGGTTAT
CCACAGAATCAGGGGATAACGCAGGAAAGAACATGTGAGCAAAAGGCCAGCAAAAGGCCAGGAACCGTAA
AAAGGCCGCGTTGCTGGCGTTTTTCCATAGGCTCCGCCCCCCTGACGAGCATCACAAAAATCGACGCTCA
AGTCAGAGGTGGCGAAACCCGACAGGACTATAAAGATACCAGGCGTTTCCCCCTGGAAGCTCCCTCGTGC
GCTCTCCTGTTCCGACCCTGCCGCTTACCGGATACCTGTCCGCCTTTCTCCCTTCGGGAAGCGTGGCGCT
TTCTCATAGCTCACGCTGTAGGTATCTCAGTTCGGTGTAGGTCGTTCGCTCCAAGCTGGGCTGTGTGCAC
GAACCCCCCGTTCAGCCCGACCGCTGCGCCTTATCCGGTAACTATCGTCTTGAGTCCAACCCGGTAAGAC
ACGACTTATCGCCACTGGCAGCAGCCACTGGTAACAGGATTAGCAGAGCGAGGTATGTAGGCGGTGCTAC
AGAGTTCTTGAAGTGGTGGCCTAACTACGGCTACACTAGAAGAACAGTATTTGGTATCTGCGCTCTGCTG
AAGCCAGTTACCTTCGGAAAAAGAGTTGGTAGCTCTTGATCCGGCAAACAAACCACCGCTGGTAGCGGTG
GTTTTTTTGTTTGCAAGCAGCAGATTACGCGCAGAAAAAAAGGATCTCAAGAAGATCCTTTGATCTTTTC
TACGGGGTCTGACGCTCAGTGGAACGAAAACTCACGTTAAGGGATTTTGGTCATGAGATTATCAAAAAGG
ATCTTCACCTAGATCCTTTTAAATTAAAAATGAAGTTTTAAATCAATCTAAAGTATATATGAGTAAACTT
GGTCTGACAGTTACCAATGCTTAATCAGTGAGGCACCTATCTCAGCGATCTGTCTATTTCGTTCATCCAT
AGTTGCCTGACTCCCCGTCGTGTAGATAACTACGATACGGGAGGGCTTACCATCTGGCCCCAGTGCTGCA
ATGATACCGCGAGACCCACGCTCACCGGCTCCAGATTTATCAGCAATAAACCAGCCAGCCGGAAGGGCCG
AGCGCAGAAGTGGTCCTGCAACTTTATCCGCCTCCATCCAGTCTATTAATTGTTGCCGGGAAGCTAGAGT
AAGTAGTTCGCCAGTTAATAGTTTGCGCAACGTTGTTGCCATTGCTACAGGCATCGTGGTGTCACGCTCG
TCGTTTGGTATGGCTTCATTCAGCTCCGGTTCCCAACGATCAAGGCGAGTTACATGATCCCCCATGTTGT
GCAAAAAAGCGGTTAGCTCCTTCGGTCCTCCGATCGTTGTCAGAAGTAAGTTGGCCGCAGTGTTATCACT
CATGGTTATGGCAGCACTGCATAATTCTCTTACTGTCATGCCATCCGTAAGATGCTTTTCTGTGACTGGT
GAGTACTCAACCAAGTCATTCTGAGAATAGTGTATGCGGCGACCGAGTTGCTCTTGCCCGGCGTCAATAC
GGGATAATACCGCGCCACATAGCAGAACTTTAAAAGTGCTCATCATTGGAAAACGTTCTTCGGGGCGAAA
ACTCTCAAGGATCTTACCGCTGTTGAGATCCAGTTCGATGTAACCCACTCGTGCACCCAACTGATCTTCA
GCATCTTTTACTTTCACCAGCGTTTCTGGGTGAGCAAAAACAGGAAGGCAAAATGCCGCAAAAAAGGGAA
TAAGGGCGACACGGAAATGTTGAATACTCATACTCTTCCTTTTTCAATATTATTGAAGCATTTATCAGGG
TTATTGTCTCATGAGCGGATACATATTTGAATGTATTTAGAAAAATAAACAAATAGGGGTTCCGCGCACA
TTTCCCCGAAAAGTGCCACCTGAC
